Addgene plasmid #230077: fabp10a:ER-CreER; cryaa:mCerulean
Purpose: Expression of ERCreER in zebrafish hepatocytes.
Depositing lab: Sumeet Pal Singh. Depositing organization: Universite Libre de Bruxelles. Publication: CellCousin2: an optimized system for partial ablation and tracing of regenerative lineages. Hovhannisyan GG, Akhourbi T, Eski SE, Pirson I, Gurzov EN, Singh SP. NPJ Regen Med. 2026 Mar 30. doi: 10.1038/s41536-026-00473-y. PubMed 41912583.
Backbone
  Vector backbone: pBlueScript
  Vector type: Zebrafish Expression
Growth in bacteria
  Bacterial resistance: Ampicillin, 100 μg/mL
  Growth temperature: 37°C
  Growth strain: DH5alpha
  Copy number: High Copy
Gene/Insert
  Gene/Insert name: ERT2-Cre-ERT2
  Species: Bacteriophage P1
  Insert size (bp): 2951
  Promoter: fabp10a
  Cloning method: Restriction Enzyme; 5′ cloning site EcoRI (not destroyed); 3′ cloning site NotI (not destroyed)
  Sequencing primers: 5′ gtcgtcaaatcctggtgcaa
Terms and licenses: Academic/Nonprofit Terms; Industry Terms
Depositor comments: Please visit https://doi.org/10.1101/2025.05.23.655316 for bioRxiv preprint.
How to cite: fabp10a:ER-CreER; cryaa:mCerulean was a gift from Sumeet Pal Singh (Addgene plasmid # 230077 ; http://n2t.net/addgene:230077 ; RRID:Addgene_230077)
