[The description below was written by a language model from this plasmid's Addgene catalogue record and pLannotate feature annotations shown in this document.]
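Description:
fabp10a:ER-CreER; cryaa:mCerulean is a zebrafish expression plasmid of about 10.2 kb built on a pBlueScript backbone. It is maintained in E. coli through a high-copy ColE1/pUC-type origin and selected with ampicillin via the β-lactamase gene. It also keeps the usual pBluescript remnants: an f1 origin, T3 and T7 promoters, and lac promoter/operator and lacZα fragments. A very short hit annotated as a LEU2 promoter fragment is most likely a chance match within unannotated sequence.

The main payload is ERT2-Cre-ERT2, in which the bacteriophage P1 Cre recombinase is flanked on both sides by the mutated ligand-binding domain of the human estrogen receptor. The cassette was cloned between EcoRI and NotI and is followed by an SV40 polyadenylation signal. According to the record it is driven by the fabp10a promoter, which directs expression to hepatocytes. The promoter is not annotated in the feature table but presumably lies in the unannotated stretch upstream of the reverse-oriented coding sequence. Fusing Cre to two ERT2 domains generally keeps the recombinase inactive until a tamoxifen-type ligand is supplied, giving tighter temporal control of loxP recombination than a single fusion.

A second, oppositely oriented unit encodes mCerulean with a bGH polyadenylation signal. The construct name indicates that it is driven by the lens crystallin cryaa promoter, also unannotated, so cyan lens fluorescence would mark transgenic carriers. No transposon arms or meganuclease sites for genomic integration are annotated. The stated purpose is expression of ERCreER in zebrafish hepatocytes, and the associated publication concerns partial cell ablation and lineage tracing during regeneration.
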