Features (pLannotate 1.2.2; 20 found; start..end, strand, type, name):
    359..1078    +  CDS            mCerulean: enhanced monomeric variant of CFP (Rizzo et al., 2004) mammalian codon-optimized
   1102..1309    +  polyA_signal   bGH poly(A) signal: bovine growth hormone polyadenylation signal
   1331..1350    -  misc_feature   MCS (fragment): pBluescript multiple cloning site
   1352..1473    -  polyA_signal   SV40 poly(A) signal: SV40 polyadenylation signal
   1496..1579    -  CDS            large T antigen (fragment): large T antigen from SV40 (simian virus 40)
   1603..2538    -  CDS            ERT2: mutated ligand-binding domain of the human estrogen receptor (Feil et al., 1997)
   2551..3574    -  CDS            Cre (fragment): site-specific recombinase Cre is a site-specific recombinase from bacteriophage P1. Recombination occurs at loxP sequences.
   3583..4518    -  CDS            ERT2: mutated ligand-binding domain of the human estrogen receptor (Feil et al., 1997)
   6285..6301    +  promoter       LEU2 promoter (fragment): S. cerevisiae LEU2
   7110..7128    -  promoter       T7 promoter: promoter for bacteriophage T7 RNA polymerase
   7198..7214    -  protein_bind   lac operator: The lac repressor binds to the lac operator to inhibit transcription in E. coli. This inhibition can be relieved by adding lactose or isopropyl-β-D-thiogalactopyranoside (IPTG). lac repressor encoded by lacI
   7222..7252    -  promoter       lac promoter: promoter for the E. coli lac operon
   7267..7288    -  protein_bind   CAP binding site: CAP binding activates transcription in the presence of cAMP. E. coli catabolite activator protein
   7301..7393    -  CDS            lacI (fragment): lac repressor; lacI; The lac repressor binds to the lac operator to inhibit transcription in E. coli. This inhibition can be relieved by adding lactose or isopropyl-β-D-thiogalactopyranoside (IPTG).
   7576..8164    -  rep_origin     ori: high-copy-number ColE1/pMB1/pBR322/pUC origin of replication
   8335..9195    -  CDS            AmpR: β-lactamase; bla; confers resistance to ampicillin, carbenicillin, and related antibiotics
   9196..9300    -  promoter       AmpR promoter: bla
   9327..9755    +  rep_origin     f1 ori (sequence partly withheld): f1 bacteriophage origin of replication; arrow indicates direction of (+) strand synthesis
   9786..9941    -  CDS            lacZα (fragment): LacZα fragment of β-galactosidase; lacZ fragment
   9972..9990    +  promoter       T3 promoter: promoter for bacteriophage T3 RNA polymerase
>Addgene plasmid #230077 | fabp10a:ER-CreER; cryaa:mCerulean | addgene full sequence | sequence record 460028 | Addgene NGS Result
CATCTGGTCTGGTTTGTTTTGGCAGGCACTTATTTTCCGGTGATAGTTGGCCACAAGAGTATTGTCTGAG
CCATTCAGTGCTAGACTGTCATTCTCAGGTCAGAGTCCACCCCGCTGATTCTGCTGACAACACTGTTCCC
ACCATGAGATAATGCCATTCCAGAGAGATCCATTTGTAAGCCCCTCTTTCTGCAGCACAGGTATATAACC
AGGGGTCTGCCTCCACTAAGGCCGGCACACATCATTTGGGGATCTTTGTACTGTACTAGCCTCTATTAGC
CTCCTACTTGCGTTCAGTTCACATCTTTTGTTCATCAGGTGCAATAAGTTACAGTAAGGAGTTACCAGGT
CTGACAACATGGTGAGCAAGGGCGAGGAGCTGTTCACCGGGGTGGTGCCCATCCTGGTCGAGCTGGACGG
CGACGTAAACGGCCACAAGTTCAGCGTGTCCGGCGAGGGCGAGGGCGATGCCACCTACGGCAAGCTGACC
CTGAAGTTCATCTGCACCACCGGCAAGCTGCCCGTGCCCTGGCCCACCCTCGTGACCACCCTGACCTGGG
GCGTGCAGTGCTTCGCCCGCTACCCCGACCACATGAAGCAGCACGACTTCTTCAAGTCCGCCATGCCCGA
AGGCTACGTCCAGGAGCGCACCATCTTCTTCAAGGACGACGGCAACTACAAGACCCGCGCCGAGGTGAAG
TTCGAGGGCGACACCCTGGTGAACCGCATCGAGCTGAAGGGCATCGACTTCAAGGAGGACGGCAACATCC
TGGGGCACAAGCTGGAGTACAACGCCATCAGCGACAACGTCTATATCACCGCCGACAAGCAGAAGAACGG
CATCAAGGCCAACTTCAAGATCCGCCACAACATCGAGGACGGCAGCGTGCAGCTCGCCGACCACTACCAG
CAGAACACCCCCATCGGCGACGGCCCCGTGCTGCTGCCCGACAACCACTACCTGAGCACCCAGTCCAAGC
TGAGCAAAGACCCCAACGAGAAGCGCGATCACATGGTCCTGCTGGAGTTCGTGACCGCCGCCGGGATCAC
TCTCGGCATGGACGAGCTGTACAAGTAAAGCGGCCCGCTGATCAGCCTCGACTGTGCCTTCTAGTTGCCA
GCCATCTGTTGTTTGCCCCTCCCCCGTGCCTTCCTTGACCCTGGAAGGTGCCACTCCCACTGTCCTTTCC
TAATAAAATGAGGAAATTGCATCGCATTGTCTGAGTAGGTGTCATTCTATTCTGGGGGGTGGGGTGGGGC
AGGACAGCAAGGGGGAGGATTGGGAAGACAATAGCAGGCATGCTGGGGAGAGATCGCCGCCACCGCGGTG
GGTACCGGGCCCCCCCTCGATTAAGATACATTGATGAGTTTGGACAAACCACAACTAGAATGCAGTGAAA
AAAATGCTTTATTTGTGAAATTTGTGATGCTATTGCTTTATTTGTAACCATTATAAGCTGCAATAAACAA
GTTAACAACAACAATTGCATTCATTTTATGTTTCAGGTTCAGGGGGAGGTGTGGGAGGTTTTTTAAAGCA
AGTAAAACCTCTACAAATGTGGTATGGCTGATTATGATCTAGAGTCGCGGCCGCTATCAAGCTGTGGCAG
GGAAACCCTCTGCCTCCCCCGTGATGTAATACTTTTGCAAGGAATGCGATGAAGTAGAGCCCGCAGTGGC
CAAGTGGCTTTGGTCCGTCTCCTCCACGGATGCCCCTCCACGGCTAGTGGGCGCATGTAGGCGGTGGGCG
TCCGCCGCCTCCAGCAGCAGGTCATAGAGGGGCACCACGTTCTTGCACTTCATGCTGTACAGATGCTCCA
TGCCTTTGTTACTCATGTGCCTGATGTGGGAGAGGATGAGGAGGAGCTGGGCCAGCCGCTGGTGCTGCTG
CTGCAGGGTCAGGCCTGCCTTGGCCATCAGGTGGATCAAAGTGTCTGTGATCTTGTCCAGGACTCGGTGG
ATATGGTCCTTCTCTTCCAGAGACTTCAGGGTGCTGGACAGAAATGTGTACACTCCAGAATTAAGCAAAA
TAATAGATTTGAGGCACACAAACTCCTCTCCCTGCAGATTCATCATGCGGAACCGAGATGATGTAGCCAG
CAGCATGTCGAAGATCTCCACCATGCCCTCTACACATTTTCCCTGGTTCCTGTCCAAGAGCAAGTTAGGA
GCAAACAGTAGCTTCACTGGGTGCTCCATGGAGCGCCAGACGAGACCAATCATCAGGATCTCTAGCCAGG
CACATTCTAGAAGGTGGACCTGATCATGGAGGGTCAAATCCACAAAGCCTGGCACCCTCTTCGCCCAGTT
GATCATGTGAACCAGCTCCCTGTCTGCCAGGTTGGTCAGTAAGCCCATCATCGAAGCTTCACTGAAGGGT
CTGGTAGGATCATACTCGGAATAGAGTATGGGGGGCTCAGCATCCAACAAGGCACTGACCATCTGGTCGG
CCGTCAGGGACAAGGCCAGGCTGTTCTTCTTAGAGCGTTTGATCATGAGCGGGCTTGGCCAAAGGTTGGC
AGCTCTCATGTCTCCAGCAGATGGCTCGAGATCGCCATCTTCCAGCAGGCGCACCATTGCCCCTGTTTCA
CTATCCAGGTTACGGATATAGTTCATGACAATATTTACATTGGTCCAGCCACCAGCTTGCATGATCTCCG
GTATTGAAACTCCAGCGCGGGCCATATCTCGCGCGGCTCCGACACGGGCACTGTGTCCAGACCAGGCCAG
GTATCTCTGACCAGAGTCATCCTTAGCGCCGTAAATCAATCGATGAGTTGCTTCAAAAATCCCTTCCAGG
GCGCGAGTTGATAGCTGGCTGGTGGCAGATGGCGCGGCAACACCATTTTTTCTGACCCGGCAAAACAGGT
AGTTATTCGGATCATCAGCTACACCAGAGACGGAAATCCATCGCTCGACCAGTTTAGTTACCCCCAGGCT
AAGTGCCTTCTCTACACCTGCGGTGCTAACCAGCGTTTTCGTTCTGCCAATATGGATTAACATTCTCCCA
CCGTCAGTACGTGAGATATCTTTAACCCTGATCCTGGCAATTTCGGCTATACGTAACAGGGTGTTATAAG
CAATCCCCAGAAATGCCAGATTACGTATATCCTGGCAGCGATCGCTATTTTCCATGAGTGAACGAACCTG
GTCGAAATCAGTGCGTTCGAACGCTAGAGCCTGTTTTGCACGTTCACCGGCATCAACGTTTTCTTTTCGG
ATCCGCCGCATAACCAGTGAAACAGCATTGCTGTCACTTGGTCGTGGCAGCCCGGACCGACGATGAAGCA
TGTTTAGCTGGCCCAAATGTTGCTGGATAGTTTTTACTGCCAGACCGCGCGCCTGAAGATATAGAAGATA
ATCGCGAACATCTTCAGGTTCTGCGGGAAACCATTTCCGGTTATTCAACTTGCACCATGCCGCCCACGAC
CGGCAAACGGACAGAAGCATTTTCCAGGTATGCTCAGAAAACGCCTGGCGATCCCTGAACATGTCCATCA
GGTTCTTGCGAACCTCATCACTCGTTGCATCGACCGGTAATGCAGGCAAATTTTGGTGTACGGTCAGTAA
ATTGTCGACAGCTGTGGCAGGGAAACCCTCTGCCTCCCCCGTGATGTAATACTTTTGCAAGGAATGCGAT
GAAGTAGAGCCCGCAGTGGCCAAGTGGCTTTGGTCCGTCTCCTCCACGGATGCCCCTCCACGGCTAGTGG
GCGCATGTAGGCGGTGGGCGTCCGCCGCCTCCAGCAGCAGGTCATAGAGGGGCACCACGTTCTTGCACTT
CATGCTGTACAGATGCTCCATGCCTTTGTTACTCATGTGCCTGATGTGGGAGAGGATGAGGAGGAGCTGG
GCCAGCCGCTGGTGCTGCTGCTGCAGGGTCAGGCCTGCCTTGGCCATCAGGTGGATCAAAGTGTCTGTGA
TCTTGTCCAGGACTCGGTGGATATGGTCCTTCTCTTCCAGAGACTTCAGGGTGCTGGACAGAAATGTGTA
CACTCCAGAATTAAGCAAAATAATAGATTTGAGGCACACAAACTCCTCTCCCTGCAGATTCATCATGCGG
AACCGAGATGATGTAGCCAGCAGCATGTCGAAGATCTCCACCATGCCCTCTACACATTTTCCCTGGTTCC
TGTCCAAGAGCAAGTTAGGAGCAAACAGTAGCTTCACTGGGTGCTCCATGGAGCGCCAGACGAGACCAAT
CATCAGGATCTCTAGCCAGGCACATTCTAGAAGGTGGACCTGATCATGGAGGGTCAAATCCACAAAGCCT
GGCACCCTCTTCGCCCAGTTGATCATGTGAACCAGCTCCCTGTCTGCCAGGTTGGTCAGTAAGCCCATCA
TCGAAGCTTCACTGAAGGGTCTGGTAGGATCATACTCGGAATAGAGTATGGGGGGCTCAGCATCCAACAA
GGCACTGACCATCTGGTCGGCCGTCAGGGACAAGGCCAGGCTGTTCTTCTTAGAGCGTTTGATCATGAGC
GGGCTTGGCCAAAGGTTGGCAGCTCTCATGTCTCCAGCCATGGTGGCGGCTCACCCGGGAATTCGCTAGC
GATCAACACAAAGTGAAGGTCAGCTTCAGATCTGCAGCTTTTATATCGAGAGGAGTTCAGTCAATGACCT
GCTGCTGTTTGAACAACCCACCGTTCATCAACTCCAGCAGAAGATGAGGTAAATGCCCTCACACACACAG
CAGTAGCAGACCAAAAATAAAGACTCGTCAGTGCATGTGGAATATTGCACCAGGATTTGACGACTTAAAG
GGACAGATCACCCAAAAAATTCTGCTCCAGAATGAAGATACCGAATGGTGAAAAAACAGCCATTGACTTC
CATAGTATTTTTTGTTGTTACTATGGAAGTCAATGGCTGCTTTTTTTCCAATATTCTTCCAAAAATCTTT
TTCTGTGAAAGTAATTCATAAAAGTTTACAACCATTCGACTGTGAGGAAATGTTTCTTGGGTGAACTGCT
TTTTTAAATCAATTAAATGTATCAAAAGAGATTTTGATACAGAATTAATATTTTAAAAGTTGTTCCTTTG
ATCTTTCTAATTCTAATAAAATAAAAGTAAAATGCATGAGACATGATCTGAGAGATTTATTGGTCCAGTA
TGTCAGACTGTAAAATAAAATAAAATAAAATAAAATAAATATTAAAATAAAATAAATAATAAAATAAATA
AATAAAAATGAATAAATAAAAAAATTAAATTAAATGCATGAGACATGATCTGAGAGATTTATTGGTCCAT
ATGTCAGACTGTAAAATAAAATAAGATGAAATAAAATAAAATAGACAATAAAATAAAAAATAAAATAAAA
TAAAATGCATAAGACATGATCTGAGTTTTTTCGGTCCAGTATGTCAGATTGTAAAAAACAAACAAACAAA
TGCAAGGAAACAAACAAACAAACAATTTAATTGAATTAAATAAAGTTAAGTTAAATGCATGAGACATGAT
CTGATGGTTTTTAATTCAGTATTTGTCAGACTGTAAAATAAAAATATTAAAATTAATAATATAAAATGAA
ATAAAATAAAATGAAATGCATAAGACATGATCTGAGGGTTTTTAGTTCAGTATTTGTCAGACTGTAAAAT
AAAATAAAATAAAAAAATAAAAAAAAGTAAAAGGAAATTAAATTAAAAATTAAATTAAATGTAAAAAGGC
ACAAGGCATGATCTGCAGGAATAAATAAACAAATAAATAAACAAATAATTGCTAAATAAACAACTAAATA
AATAAATAGATAAATAAAATAATAAATAAATAAAATAATCTTAATAAACTTAAAGCACGAGAGTTGACCT
GCAGGATTGATTCAGTTTGCTCAGCATATGTGTTGTGCTGGACTGGATTCTCCTGTCAGACCAGTTTTGC
AAATGTTTCTGCTCTGTTTGAACACACGACGGTCAATGACCTGCTGGTCTGTGGAGTTTGCTTCAAATAA
TCACCCTCAGGTTGCATAATCATATTAGAAACAGCCTCAATCTGTCTATTCTGAAATATCAGCAGATGAA
TCATTCATCCAGCCAAAGATTAGTCTCTAATAATGCAGATGGAAAGTCTGTTCAGTCTGACAACAAAAGG
CTGGTTAAGTTAGTTTAAAGTTTTGAATAGCTTACCATTTAAACATATACCACTAACTGGCATATTTAAA
CTGCATTGACACATGGTTAAATGTTACCTCATTCCCTTAATTACACTTTTTATTCAAGCAACGTCGATTA
CTTTAGTTTTTTGCCCCTGAAAATTAAACTAAAGTAAATGAGTTGTTTTGTAAGAATATATATATATATA
TATACACTGAAAAAAATTATTCAGAGATGATTCCTTGGATTTACTCAATTTTTTTACGTTAAGTGGCTGT
AAACAATTTATTAGGGCTGAATTTAAACAAACAGATTAAGTTGTATTTTATTAAATTTAATTTGTTTGCT
TAAAATCAACACAAATAAATTATTTGCAACAGTTTTGCAGACATCATTTTTTTTGCAATCAGAATTATTT
AACCCCTTAAATTTATTAGCCCCCCTGTTTATTTTGTTCAATTTCTGTTTATCGGAGAGCAGATTGTTTC
AGCACATTTCTAATCATAATAGTTTTAATAACTGATTTATTTTATCTTTGCCATGATGACAGTCAATAAT
ATTAGACTAGATATTCTTCAAGACACTTCTATACAGCTTAAAGTGACATTTAAAGGCTTAACTAGGTTAA
TTAGGGTAACTAGGCAGGTTAGGGTAATTAGGCAAGTCATTGTATACCGATGGTTTGTTCTGTAGACTAT
CGAAAAAAAATAGCTTAAAGGGGCTAATAATATTGACCTTAAAATGGCATAAAAACTATTAAAAACTAAT
TTTATTCTATAATATATAAAACAAATGAGGCTTTCGCCAGAAGAAAAATATTATCAAATGAAAAATTCTA
AGGGGGGCTAATAATATATCGTCCAGTTTTGGTGAGTCTGTGTGAATTGTAGCCTCAGTTTCCTGTTCTT
AGCTGACAGGAGCGGCACCCGGTGTGGTCTTCTGCTGCTGTAGCCCATCTGCCTCAAGGTTGGACGTGTT
GTGTGTTCAGAGATGCTCTTCTGCAGAGCTCCAATTCGCCCTATAGTGAGTCGTATTACGCGCGCATTAC
CCTGTTATCCCTAACGCGCTTGGCGTAATCATGGTCATAGCTGTTTCCTGTGTGAAATTGTTATCCGCTC
ACAATTCCACACAACATACGAGCCGGAAGCATAAAGTGTAAAGCCTGGGGTGCCTAATGAGTGAGCTAAC
TCACATTAATTGCGTTGCGCTCACTGCCCGCTTTCCAGTCGGGAAACCTGTCGTGCCAGCTGCATTAATG
AATCGGCCAACGCGCGGGGAGAGGCGGTTTGCGTATTGGGCGCTCTTCCGCTTCCTCGCTCACTGACTCG
CTGCGCTCGGTCGTTCGGCTGCGGCGAGCGGTATCAGCTCACTCAAAGGCGGTAATACGGTTATCCACAG
AATCAGGGGATAACGCAGGAAAGAACATGTGAGCAAAAGGCCAGCAAAAGGCCAGGAACCGTAAAAAGGC
CGCGTTGCTGGCGTTTTTCCATAGGCTCCGCCCCCCTGACGAGCATCACAAAAATCGACGCTCAAGTCAG
AGGTGGCGAAACCCGACAGGACTATAAAGATACCAGGCGTTTCCCCCTGGAAGCTCCCTCGTGCGCTCTC
CTGTTCCGACCCTGCCGCTTACCGGATACCTGTCCGCCTTTCTCCCTTCGGGAAGCGTGGCGCTTTCTCA
TAGCTCACGCTGTAGGTATCTCAGTTCGGTGTAGGTCGTTCGCTCCAAGCTGGGCTGTGTGCACGAACCC
CCCGTTCAGCCCGACCGCTGCGCCTTATCCGGTAACTATCGTCTTGAGTCCAACCCGGTAAGACACGACT
TATCGCCACTGGCAGCAGCCACTGGTAACAGGATTAGCAGAGCGAGGTATGTAGGCGGTGCTACAGAGTT
CTTGAAGTGGTGGCCTAACTACGGCTACACTAGAAGAACAGTATTTGGTATCTGCGCTCTGCTGAAGCCA
GTTACCTTCGGAAAAAGAGTTGGTAGCTCTTGATCCGGCAAACAAACCACCGCTGGTAGCGGTGGTTTTT
TTGTTTGCAAGCAGCAGATTACGCGCAGAAAAAAAGGATCTCAAGAAGATCCTTTGATCTTTTCTACGGG
GTCTGACGCTCAGTGGAACGAAAACTCACGTTAAGGGATTTTGGTCATGAGATTATCAAAAAGGATCTTC
ACCTAGATCCTTTTAAATTAAAAATGAAGTTTTAAATCAATCTAAAGTATATATGAGTAAACTTGGTCTG
ACAGTTACCAATGCTTAATCAGTGAGGCACCTATCTCAGCGATCTGTCTATTTCGTTCATCCATAGTTGC
CTGACTCCCCGTCGTGTAGATAACTACGATACGGGAGGGCTTACCATCTGGCCCCAGTGCTGCAATGATA
CCGCGAGACCCACGCTCACCGGCTCCAGATTTATCAGCAATAAACCAGCCAGCCGGAAGGGCCGAGCGCA
GAAGTGGTCCTGCAACTTTATCCGCCTCCATCCAGTCTATTAATTGTTGCCGGGAAGCTAGAGTAAGTAG
TTCGCCAGTTAATAGTTTGCGCAACGTTGTTGCCATTGCTACAGGCATCGTGGTGTCACGCTCGTCGTTT
GGTATGGCTTCATTCAGCTCCGGTTCCCAACGATCAAGGCGAGTTACATGATCCCCCATGTTGTGCAAAA
AAGCGGTTAGCTCCTTCGGTCCTCCGATCGTTGTCAGAAGTAAGTTGGCCGCAGTGTTATCACTCATGGT
TATGGCAGCACTGCATAATTCTCTTACTGTCATGCCATCCGTAAGATGCTTTTCTGTGACTGGTGAGTAC
TCAACCAAGTCATTCTGAGAATAGTGTATGCGGCGACCGAGTTGCTCTTGCCCGGCGTCAATACGGGATA
ATACCGCGCCACATAGCAGAACTTTAAAAGTGCTCATCATTGGAAAACGTTCTTCGGGGCGAAAACTCTC
AAGGATCTTACCGCTGTTGAGATCCAGTTCGATGTAACCCACTCGTGCACCCAACTGATCTTCAGCATCT
TTTACTTTCACCAGCGTTTCTGGGTGAGCAAAAACAGGAAGGCAAAATGCCGCAAAAAAGGGAATAAGGG
CGACACGGAAATGTTGAATACTCATACTCTTCCTTTTTCAATATTATTGAAGCATTTATCAGGGTTATTG
TCTCATGAGCGGATACATATTTGAATGTATTTAGAAAAATAAACAAATAGGGGTTCCGCGCACATTTCCC
CGAAAAGTGCCACCTG
[124 nt withheld, positions 9327-9450]
C
[91 nt withheld, positions 9452-9542]
A
[49 nt withheld, positions 9544-9592]
CCTTTGACGTTGGAGTCCACGTTCTTT
[37 nt withheld, positions 9620-9656]
ACCCTATCTCGGTCTATTCTTTTGATTTATAAGGGATTTTGCCGATTTCGGCCTATTGGTTAAAAAATGA
GCTGATTTAACAAAAATTTAACGCGAATTTTAACAAAATATTAACGCTTACAATTTCCATTCGCCATTCA
GGCTGCGCAACTGTTGGGAAGGGCGATCGGTGCGGGCCTCTTCGCTATTACGCCAGCTGGCGAAAGGGGG
ATGTGCTGCAAGGCGATTAAGTTGGGTAACGCCAGGGTTTTCCCAGTCACGACGTTGTAAAACGACGGCC
AGTGAGCGCGTATTACCCTGTTATCCCTAGCGCGCAATTAACCCTCACTAAAGGGAACAAAAGCTGGGTA
CCATTAATAGTGTGCATTCAGTGCAGGATGTTATGTATTTATTTTCTGTAGTGCAAACTTTTTCAAAGAA
TTTTCCAGTCTAAGCTTTTCAGTCAAGAAAAAAAAAAAGCGATTGATTATCTGTGATATTTAAAAAAATT
AGCTCTTAAATCTGGTGAACCAAGTGGCCACAACACATTAAATACTGACGTTCTACAGCCATGTAGCTT
